Addgene plasmid #144573: TFORF3097
Purpose: Lentiviral vector for overexpressing transcription factor ORFs with unique 24-bp barcodes. Barcodes facilitate identification of transcription factors in pooled screens.
Depositing lab: Feng Zhang. Depositing organization: Broad Institute. Publication: A transcription factor atlas of directed differentiation. Joung J, Ma S, Tay T, Geiger-Schuller KR, Kirchgatterer PC, Verdine VK, Guo B, Arias-Garcia MA, Allen WE, Singh A, Kuksenko O, Abudayyeh OO, Gootenberg JS, Fu Z, Macrae RK, Buenrostro JD, Regev A, Zhang F. Cell. 2023 Jan 5;186(1):209-229.e26. doi: 10.1016/j.cell.2022.11.026. PubMed 36608654.
Backbone
  Vector backbone: pLX_TRC317
  Backbone manufacturer: Broad Institute Genetic Perturbation Platform
  Backbone size w/o insert (bp): 8264
  Vector type: Mammalian Expression, Lentiviral
  Selectable markers: Puromycin
Growth in bacteria
  Bacterial resistance: Ampicillin, 100 μg/mL
  Growth temperature: 37°C
  Growth strain: NEB Stable
  Copy number: High Copy
Gene/Insert
  Gene/Insert name: ZNF76
  Species: H. sapiens (human)
  Insert size (bp): 1916
  Entrez Gene: ZNF76 (a.k.a. D6S229E, ZNF523, Zfp523)
  Promoter: EF1a
  Tag / fusion protein: V5 (C terminal on insert)
  Cloning method: Gateway Cloning
  Sequencing primers: 5′ GGGTGGAGACTGAAGTTAGGCCAG; 3′ CACATAGCGTAAAAGGAGCAACATAG
Resource information
  A portion of this plasmid was derived from a plasmid made by: Broad Institute Genetic Perturbation Platform
Terms and licenses: Academic/Nonprofit Terms; Industry Terms: Not Available to Industry
Depositor comments: NM_003427.4 Please test multiple small colonies in case of plasmid recombination. To make this collection available in a timely manner, a portion of this collection was not fully sequenced by Addgene. If an Addgene verified full plasmid sequence is not available, please contact us prior to placing an order to request the full sequence.
How to cite: TFORF3097 was a gift from Feng Zhang (Addgene plasmid # 144573 ; http://n2t.net/addgene:144573 ; RRID:Addgene_144573)
