[The description below was written by a language model from this plasmid's Addgene catalogue record and pLannotate feature annotations shown in this document.]
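Description:
TFORF3097 is a lentiviral mammalian expression plasmid built on the pLX_TRC317 backbone and carrying the human transcription factor ZNF76 as a barcoded open reading frame. It belongs to a large collection of transcription factor ORF constructs in which each clone has a unique 24-bp barcode, so that the factor expressed in a given cell can be identified in pooled overexpression screens such as directed-differentiation screens. In bacteria the plasmid is maintained through a high-copy ColE1/pUC-type origin with ampicillin resistance (AmpR). An f1 origin and remnants of a lac/lacZα cloning region are also annotated. The depositor warns that the plasmid can recombine, as is common for vectors containing LTR repeats.

The viral portion has a third-generation, self-inactivating layout. An RSV promoter drives a truncated HIV-1 5' LTR, followed by the Ψ packaging signal with a gag fragment, the RRE for Rev-dependent export, a cPPT/CTS element, WPRE and a ΔU3 3' LTR, with an SV40 poly(A) signal downstream. Two expression units sit within this genome. An SV40 early promoter/origin region lies upstream of the puromycin N-acetyltransferase gene, which allows selection of transduced cells. The EF-1α promoter drives the ZNF76 coding sequence, which was inserted by Gateway recombination and is flanked by attB1 and attB2 sites. A V5 epitope tag follows attB2, giving a C-terminal fusion for detection. The feature table does not annotate the barcode itself. A short U6 promoter fragment between the V5 tag and WPRE is annotated, but its role is not stated in the record. The annotated sequence length matches the sum of the stated backbone and insert sizes.
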