Features (pLannotate 1.2.2; 34 found; start..end, strand, type, name):
      5..231     +  promoter       RSV promoter: Rous sarcoma virus enhancer/promoter
    232..412     +  LTR            5' LTR (truncated): truncated 5' long terminal repeat (LTR) from HIV-1
    459..584     +  misc_feature   HIV-1 Ψ: packaging signal of human immunodeficiency virus type 1
    568..931     +  CDS            HIV-1 gag (fragment): gag protein from human immunodeficiency virus 1; gag
   1077..1310    +  misc_feature   RRE: The Rev response element (RRE) of HIV-1 allows for Rev-dependent mRNA export from the nucleus to the cytoplasm.
   1687..1713    +  CDS            Rev (fragment): human immunodeficiency virus 1 (HIV-1) Rev protein; rev; enhances nuclear export of unspliced and incompletely spliced viral mRNAs
   1720..1743    +  promoter       SV40 promoter (fragment): SV40 early promoter
   1744..1815    +  promoter       SV40 promoter (fragment): SV40 enhancer and early promoter
   1839..1974    +  rep_origin     SV40 ori: SV40 origin of replication
   2020..2616    +  CDS            PuroR (fragment): puromycin N-acetyltransferase; pac from Streptomyces; confers resistance to puromycin
   2665..2782    +  misc_feature   cPPT/CTS: central polypurine tract and central termination sequence of HIV-1
   2847..2913    +  CDS            small t antigen (fragment): SV40 (simian virus 40) small t antigen
   2920..4098    +  promoter       EF-1α promoter: strong constitutive promoter for human elongation factor EF-1α
   4119..4136    +  protein_bind   attB1 (fragment): mutant version of attB; core recombination site for the Gateway® BP reaction BP Clonase™
   4142..5851    +  CDS            ZNF76: ZNF76_HUMAN - Also known as D6S229E, ZNF523. Experimental evidence at protein level: Swiss-Prot protein existence level 1. May be involved in transcriptional regulation. From Homo sapiens (Human).
   5854..5877    -  protein_bind   attB2: mutant version of attB; recombination site for the Gateway® BP reaction BP Clonase™
   5885..5926    +  CDS            V5 tag: epitope tag from simian virus 5
   5942..5995    +  promoter       U6 promoter (fragment): RNA polymerase III promoter for human U6 snRNA
   6037..6625    +  misc_feature   WPRE: woodchuck hepatitis virus posttranscriptional regulatory element
   6676..6695    +  misc_feature   cPPT/CTS (fragment): central polypurine tract and central termination sequence of HIV-1
   6697..6930    +  LTR            3' LTR (ΔU3): self-inactivating 3' long terminal repeat (LTR) from HIV-1
   7008..7129    +  polyA_signal   SV40 poly(A) signal: SV40 polyadenylation signal
   7169..7304    +  rep_origin     SV40 ori: SV40 origin of replication
   7325..7343    -  promoter       T7 promoter: promoter for bacteriophage T7 RNA polymerase
   7351..7506    +  CDS            lacZα (fragment): LacZα fragment of β-galactosidase; lacZ fragment
   7511..7939    +  rep_origin     f1 ori (sequence partly withheld): f1 bacteriophage origin of replication; arrow indicates direction of (+) strand synthesis
   7992..8096    +  promoter       AmpR promoter: bla
   8097..8957    +  CDS            AmpR: β-lactamase; bla; confers resistance to ampicillin, carbenicillin, and related antibiotics
   9128..9716    +  rep_origin     ori: high-copy-number ColE1/pMB1/pBR322/pUC origin of replication
   9899..9991    +  CDS            lacI (fragment): lac repressor; lacI; The lac repressor binds to the lac operator to inhibit transcription in E. coli. This inhibition can be relieved by adding lactose or isopropyl-β-D-thiogalactopyranoside (IPTG).
  10004..10025   +  protein_bind   CAP binding site: CAP binding activates transcription in the presence of cAMP. E. coli catabolite activator protein
  10040..10070   +  promoter       lac promoter: promoter for the E. coli lac operon
  10078..10094   +  protein_bind   lac operator: The lac repressor binds to the lac operator to inhibit transcription in E. coli. This inhibition can be relieved by adding lactose or isopropyl-β-D-thiogalactopyranoside (IPTG). lac repressor encoded by lacI
  10139..10157   +  promoter       T3 promoter: promoter for bacteriophage T3 RNA polymerase
>Addgene plasmid #144573 | TFORF3097 | addgene full sequence | sequence record 404286 | Addgene NGS Result
TTAATGTAGTCTTATGCAATACTCTTGTAGTCTTGCAACATGGTAACGATGAGTTAGCAACATGCCTTAC
AAGGAGAGAAAAAGCACCGTGCATGCCGATTGGTGGAAGTAAGGTGGTACGATCGTGCCTTATTAGGAAG
GCAACAGACGGGTCTGACATGGATTGGACGAACCACTGAATTGCCGCATTGCAGAGATATTGTATTTAAG
TGCCTAGCTCGATACATAAACGGGTCTCTCTGGTTAGACCAGATCTGAGCCTGGGAGCTCTCTGGCTAAC
TAGGGAACCCACTGCTTAAGCCTCAATAAAGCTTGCCTTGAGTGCTTCAAGTAGTGTGTGCCCGTCTGTT
GTGTGACTCTGGTAACTAGAGATCCCTCAGACCCTTTTAGTCAGTGTGGAAAATCTCTAGCAGTGGCGCC
CGAACAGGGACTTGAAAGCGAAAGGGAAACCAGAGGAGCTCTCTCGACGCAGGACTCGGCTTGCTGAAGC
GCGCACGGCAAGAGGCGAGGGGCGGCGACTGGTGAGTACGCCAAAAATTTTGACTAGCGGAGGCTAGAAG
GAGAGAGATGGGTGCGAGAGCGTCAGTATTAAGCGGGGGAGAATTAGATCGCGATGGGAAAAAATTCGGT
TAAGGCCAGGGGGAAAGAAAAAATATAAATTAAAACATATAGTATGGGCAAGCAGGGAGCTAGAACGATT
CGCAGTTAATCCTGGCCTGTTAGAAACATCAGAAGGCTGTAGACAAATACTGGGACAGCTACAACCATCC
CTTCAGACAGGATCAGAAGAACTTAGATCATTATATAATACAGTAGCAACCCTCTATTGTGTGCATCAAA
GGATAGAGATAAAAGACACCAAGGAAGCTTTAGACAAGATAGAGGAAGAGCAAAACAAAAGTAAGACCAC
CGCACAGCAAGCGGCCGCTGATCTTCAGACCTGGAGGAGGAGATATGAGGGACAATTGGAGAAGTGAATT
ATATAAATATAAAGTAGTAAAAATTGAACCATTAGGAGTAGCACCCACCAAGGCAAAGAGAAGAGTGGTG
CAGAGAGAAAAAAGAGCAGTGGGAATAGGAGCTTTGTTCCTTGGGTTCTTGGGAGCAGCAGGAAGCACTA
TGGGCGCAGCGTCAATGACGCTGACGGTACAGGCCAGACAATTATTGTCTGGTATAGTGCAGCAGCAGAA
CAATTTGCTGAGGGCTATTGAGGCGCAACAGCATCTGTTGCAACTCACAGTCTGGGGCATCAAGCAGCTC
CAGGCAAGAATCCTGGCTGTGGAAAGATACCTAAAGGATCAACAGCTCCTGGGGATTTGGGGTTGCTCTG
GAAAACTCATTTGCACCACTGCTGTGCCTTGGAATGCTAGTTGGAGTAATAAATCTCTGGAACAGATTTG
GAATCACACGACCTGGATGGAGTGGGACAGAGAAATTAACAATTACACAAGCTTAATACACTCCTTAATT
GAAGAATCGCAAAACCAGCAAGAAAAGAATGAACAAGAATTATTGGAATTAGATAAATGGGCAAGTTTGT
GGAATTGGTTTAACATAACAAATTGGCTGTGGTATATAAAATTATTCATAATGATAGTAGGAGGCTTGGT
AGGTTTAAGAATAGTTTTTGCTGTACTTTCTATAGTGAATAGAGTTAGGCAGGGATATTCACCATTATCG
TTTCAGACCCACCTCCCAACCCCGAGGGGACCCATGCATTGCATCTCAATTAGTCAGCAACCAGGTGTGG
AAAGTCCCCAGGCTCCCCAGCAGGCAGAAGTATGCAAAGCATGCGTCTCAATTAGTCAGCAACCATAGTC
CCGCCCCTAACTCCGCCCATCCCGCCCCTAACTCCGCCCAGTTCCGCCCATTCTCCGCCCCATGGCTGAC
TAATTTTTTTTATTTATGCAGAGGCCGAGGCCGCCTCGGCCTCTGAGCTATTCCAGAAGTAGTGAGGAGG
CTTTTTTGGAGGCCTAGGCTTTTGCAAAAAGCTTTCTAGAGGTACCACCGGAGCTTACCATGACCGAGTA
CAAGCCCACGGTGCGCCTCGCCACCCGCGACGACGTCCCCAGGGCCGTACGCACCCTCGCCGCCGCGTTC
GCCGACTACCCCGCCACGCGCCACACCGTCGATCCGGACCGCCACATCGAGCGGGTCACCGAGCTGCAAG
AACTCTTCCTCACGCGCGTCGGGCTCGACATCGGCAAGGTGTGGGTCGCGGACGACGGCGCCGCCGTGGC
GGTCTGGACCACGCCGGAGAGCGTCGAAGCGGGGGCGGTGTTCGCCGAGATCGGCCCGCGCATGGCCGAG
TTGAGCGGTTCCCGGCTGGCCGCGCAGCAACAGATGGAAGGCCTCCTGGCGCCGCACCGGCCCAAGGAGC
CCGCGTGGTTCCTGGCCACCGTCGGCGTCTCGCCCGACCACCAGGGCAAGGGTCTGGGCAGCGCCGTCGT
GCTCCCCGGAGTGGAGGCGGCCGAGCGCGCCGGGGTGCCCGCCTTCCTGGAGACCTCCGCGCCCCGCAAC
CTCCCCTTCTACGAGCGGCTCGGCTTCACCGTCACCGCCGACGTCGAGGTGCCCGAAGGACCGCGCACCT
GGTGCATGACCCGCAAGCCCGGTGCCAGTTAACGAATTCTAGATCTTGAGACAAATGGCAGTATTCATCC
ACAATTTTAAAAGAAAAGGGGGGATTGGGGGGTACAGTGCAGGGGAAAGAATAGTAGACATAATAGCAAC
AGACATACAAACTAAAGAATTACAAAAACAAATTACAAAAATTCAAAATTTTCGGGTTTATTACAGGGAC
AGCAGAGATCCACTTTGGCGCCGGCTCGAGGCCTGCAGGTGCAAAGATGGATAAAGTTTTAAACAGAGAG
GAATCTTTGCAGCTAATGGACCTTCTAGGTCTTGAAAGGAGTGGGAATTGGCTCCGGTGCCCGTCAGTGG
GCAGAGCGCACATCGCCCACAGTCCCCGAGAAGTTGGGGGGAGGGGTCGGCAATTGAACCGGTGCCTAGA
GAAGGTGGCGCGGGGTAAACTGGGAAAGTGATGTCGTGTACTGGCTCCGCCTTTTTCCCGAGGGTGGGGG
AGAACCGTATATAAGTGCAGTAGTCGCCGTGAACGTTCTTTTTCGCAACGGGTTTGCCGCCAGAACACAG
GTAAGTGCCGTGTGTGGTTCCCGCGGGCCTGGCCTCTTTACGGGTTATGGCCCTTGCGTGCCTTGAATTA
CTTCCACCTGGCTGCAGTACGTGATTCTTGATCCCGAGCTTCGGGTTGGAAGTGGGTGGGAGAGTTCGAG
GCCTTGCGCTTAAGGAGCCCCTTCGCCTCGTGCTTGAGTTGAGGCCTGGCCTGGGCGCTGGGGCCGCCGC
GTGCGAATCTGGTGGCACCTTCGCGCCTGTCTCGCTGCTTTCGATAAGTCTCTAGCCATTTAAAATTTTT
GATGACCTGCTGCGACGCTTTTTTTCTGGCAAGATAGTCTTGTAAATGCGGGCCAAGATCTGCACACTGG
TATTTCGGTTTTTGGGGCCGCGGGCGGCGACGGGGCCCGTGCGTCCCAGCGCACATGTTCGGCGAGGCGG
GGCCTGCGAGCGCGGCCACCGAGAATCGGACGGGGGTAGTCTCAAGCTGGCCGGCCTGCTCTGGTGCCTG
GCCTCGCGCCGCCGTGTATCGCCCCGCCCTGGGCGGCAAGGCTGGCCCGGTCGGCACCAGTTGCGTGAGC
GGAAAGATGGCCGCTTCCCGGCCCTGCTGCAGGGAGCTCAAAATGGAGGACGCGGCGCTCGGGAGAGCGG
GCGGGTGAGTCACCCACACAAAGGAAAAGGGCCTTTCCGTCCTCAGCCGTCGCTTCATGTGACTCCACGG
AGTACCGGGCGCCGTCCAGGCACCTCGATTAGTTCTCGAGCTTTTGGAGTACGTCGTCTTTAGGTTGGGG
GGAGGGGTTTTATGCGATGGAGTTTCCCCACACTGAGTGGGTGGAGACTGAAGTTAGGCCAGCTTGGCAC
TTGATGTAATTCTCCTTGGAATTTGCCCTTTTTGAGTTTGGATCTTGGTTCATTCTCAAGCCTCAGACAG
TGGTTCAAAGTTTTTTTCTTCCATTTCAGGTGTCGTGAGGCTAGCATCGATTGATCAACAAGTTTGTACA
AAAAAGTTGGCATGGAGAGCTTGGGGCTGCACACGGTGACCCTTAGTGATGGGACAACAGCCTACGTCCA
GCAAGCTGTCAAAGGAGAGAAGCTTCTTGAAGGGCAGGTGATCCAGCTCGAGGATGGGACCACCGCATAC
ATTCACCAGGTGACGGTACAGAAAGAAGCTCTCTCCTTTGAGGATGGTCAGCCTGTGCAGCTGGAAGATG
GCAGCATGGCTTACATACACCGCACACCCAGAGAAGGCTATGACCCCAGCACCCTGGAAGCCGTCCAACT
GGAAGATGGCTCCACTGCCTACATTCACCACCCTGTGGCTGTGCCATCGGAGAGCACCATCCTGGCCGTA
CAGACAGAGGTGGGCTTGGAGGACCTGGCAGCAGAGGATGATGAGGGCTTCAGTGCAGACGCAGTGGTGG
CCCTGGAGCAGTATGCCAGCAAGGTTCTTCATGACAGCCAGATTCCCCGTAATGGAAAAGGGCAGCAAGT
TGGAGACAGAGCATTCCGCTGTGGCTACAAGGGCTGTGGGCGTCTCTACACCACCGCTCATCACTTAAAG
GTGCATGAACGAGCTCATACAGGTGACCGTCCATACAGATGTGACTTCCCCAGCTGTGGAAAGGCCTTTG
CCACAGGCTATGGACTGAAGAGCCACGTTCGTACCCACACTGGTGAGAAACCATACAAGTGCCCAGAGGA
GCTGTGCAGCAAGGCCTTCAAGACCTCAGGAGACCTGCAGAAGCATGTCCGTACCCACACTGGTGAACGC
CCGTTCCAGTGCCCTTTTGAGGGCTGTGGCCGCTCCTTCACCACATCTAACATCCGCAAGGTACATGTGC
GCACCCACACAGGCGAGAGGCCCTACACCTGCCCGGAGCCCCACTGTGGCCGCGGCTTCACCAGCGCCAC
CAACTATAAGAATCACGTGCGCATCCACACAGGGGAGAAGCCATACGTTTGCACGGTGCCAGGCTGCGGG
AAACGCTTCACCGAGTACTCGAGCTTGTATAAGCACCACGTGGTGCACACACACTGCAAGCCCTACACCT
GCAGCACCTGCGGCAAGACCTACCGGCAGACCTCCACCTTGGCCATGCACAAGCGCAGTGCCCATGGCGA
GCTGGAGGCCACGGAGGAGAGTGAGCAGGCCCTCTATGAGCAGCAGCAACTTGAGGCCGCCTCTGCAGCC
GAGGAGAGTCCGCCACCCAAACGACCCCGGATAGCTTACCTTTCGGAGGTGAAGGAAGAGAGAGATGACA
TCCCAGCCCAGGTGGCGATGGTGACTGAAGAAGATGGGGCCCCCCAGGTGGCTCTGATCACTCAGGATGG
TGCCCAGCAGGTCAGCCTGTCCCCGGAAGACCTGCAGGCCCTGGGGAGTGCCATCAGTATGGTCACCCAG
CACGGCAGCACCACCCTCACCATCCCCAGTCCTGATGCCGACCTGGCCACATCTGGCACACATACAGTCA
CCATGGTCAGCGCCGATGGCACCCAGACGCAGCCCGTCACAATCATTACCTCTGGGGCTGTGGTGGCTGA
GGACTCAAGTGTAGCATCTCTTCGTCATCAACAGGTGGCACTGTTGGCCACAGCCAACGGAACGCACATT
GCAGTGCAGCTGGAGGAACAGCAGACCTTAGAGGAGGCCATCAATGTGGCCACTGCGGCCATGCAGCAAG
GGGCTGTGACCCTGGAGACAACAGTGTCGGAGAGTGGCTGCTGCCCAACTTTCTTGTACAAAGTGGTTGA
TATCGGTAAGCCTATCCCTAACCCTCTCCTCGGTCTCGATTCTACGTAGTAATGAACTAGTCCGTAACTT
GAAAGTATTTCGATTTCTTGGCTTTATATATCTTGTGGAAAGGACGAGGAATGATGAAACTACCTCACAG
CACGCGTTAAGTCGACAATCAACCTCTGGATTACAAAATTTGTGAAAGATTGACTGGTATTCTTAACTAT
GTTGCTCCTTTTACGCTATGTGGATACGCTGCTTTAATGCCTTTGTATCATGCTATTGCTTCCCGTATGG
CTTTCATTTTCTCCTCCTTGTATAAATCCTGGTTGCTGTCTCTTTATGAGGAGTTGTGGCCCGTTGTCAG
GCAACGTGGCGTGGTGTGCACTGTGTTTGCTGACGCAACCCCCACTGGTTGGGGCATTGCCACCACCTGT
CAGCTCCTTTCCGGGACTTTCGCTTTCCCCCTCCCTATTGCCACGGCGGAACTCATCGCCGCCTGCCTTG
CCCGCTGCTGGACAGGGGCTCGGCTGTTGGGCACTGACAATTCCGTGGTGTTGTCGGGGAAATCATCGTC
CTTTCCTTGGCTGCTCGCCTGTGTTGCCACCTGGATTCTGCGCGGGACGTCCTTCTGCTACGTCCCTTCG
GCCCTCAATCCAGCGGACCTTCCTTCCCGCGGCCTGCTGCCGGCTCTGCGGCCTCTTCCGCGTCTTCGCC
TTCGCCCTCAGACGAGTCGGATCTCCCTTTGGGCCGCCTCCCCGCGTCGACTTTAAGACCAATGACTTAC
AAGGCAGCTGTAGATCTTAGCCACTTTTTAAAAGAAAAGGGGGGACTGGAAGGGCTAATTCACTCCCAAC
GAAGACAAGATCTGCTTTTTGCTTGTACTGGGTCTCTCTGGTTAGACCAGATCTGAGCCTGGGAGCTCTC
TGGCTAACTAGGGAACCCACTGCTTAAGCCTCAATAAAGCTTGCCTTGAGTGCTTCAAGTAGTGTGTGCC
CGTCTGTTGTGTGACTCTGGTAACTAGAGATCCCTCAGACCCTTTTAGTCAGTGTGGAAAATCTCTAGCA
GTACGTATAGTAGTTCATGTCATCTTATTATTCAGTATTTATAACTTGCAAAGAAATGAATATCAGAGAG
TGAGAGGAACTTGTTTATTGCAGCTTATAATGGTTACAAATAAAGCAATAGCATCACAAATTTCACAAAT
AAAGCATTTTTTTCACTGCATTCTAGTTGTGGTTTGTCCAAACTCATCAATGTATCTTATCATGTCTGGC
TCTAGCTATCCCGCCCCTAACTCCGCCCATCCCGCCCCTAACTCCGCCCAGTTCCGCCCATTCTCCGCCC
CATGGCTGACTAATTTTTTTTATTTATGCAGAGGCCGAGGCCGCCTCGGCCTCTGAGCTATTCCAGAAGT
AGTGAGGAGGCTTTTTTGGAGGCCTAGGGACGTACCCAATTCGCCCTATAGTGAGTCGTATTACGCGCGC
TCACTGGCCGTCGTTTTACAACGTCGTGACTGGGAAAACCCTGGCGTTACCCAACTTAATCGCCTTGCAG
CACATCCCCCTTTCGCCAGCTGGCGTAATAGCGAAGAGGCCCGCACCGATCGCCCTTCCCAACAGTTGCG
CAGCCTGAATGGCGAATGGG
[124 nt withheld, positions 7511-7634]
C
[91 nt withheld, positions 7636-7726]
A
[49 nt withheld, positions 7728-7776]
CCTTTGACGTTGGAGTCCACGTTCTTT
[37 nt withheld, positions 7804-7840]
ACCCTATCTCGGTCTATTCTTTTGATTTATAAGGGATTTTGCCGATTTCGGCCTATTGGTTAAAAAATGA
GCTGATTTAACAAAAATTTAACGCGAATTTTAACAAAATATTAACGCTTACAATTTAGGTGGCACTTTTC
GGGGAAATGTGCGCGGAACCCCTATTTGTTTATTTTTCTAAATACATTCAAATATGTATCCGCTCATGAG
ACAATAACCCTGATAAATGCTTCAATAATATTGAAAAAGGAAGAGTATGAGTATTCAACATTTCCGTGTC
GCCCTTATTCCCTTTTTTGCGGCATTTTGCCTTCCTGTTTTTGCTCACCCAGAAACGCTGGTGAAAGTAA
AAGATGCTGAAGATCAGTTGGGTGCACGAGTGGGTTACATCGAACTGGATCTCAACAGCGGTAAGATCCT
TGAGAGTTTTCGCCCCGAAGAACGTTTTCCAATGATGAGCACTTTTAAAGTTCTGCTATGTGGCGCGGTA
TTATCCCGTATTGACGCCGGGCAAGAGCAACTCGGTCGCCGCATACACTATTCTCAGAATGACTTGGTTG
AGTACTCACCAGTCACAGAAAAGCATCTTACGGATGGCATGACAGTAAGAGAATTATGCAGTGCTGCCAT
AACCATGAGTGATAACACTGCGGCCAACTTACTTCTGACAACGATCGGAGGACCGAAGGAGCTAACCGCT
TTTTTGCACAACATGGGGGATCATGTAACTCGCCTTGATCGTTGGGAACCGGAGCTGAATGAAGCCATAC
CAAACGACGAGCGTGACACCACGATGCCTGTAGCAATGGCAACAACGTTGCGCAAACTATTAACTGGCGA
ACTACTTACTCTAGCTTCCCGGCAACAATTAATAGACTGGATGGAGGCGGATAAAGTTGCAGGACCACTT
CTGCGCTCGGCCCTTCCGGCTGGCTGGTTTATTGCTGATAAATCTGGAGCCGGTGAGCGTGGGTCTCGCG
GTATCATTGCAGCACTGGGGCCAGATGGTAAGCCCTCCCGTATCGTAGTTATCTACACGACGGGGAGTCA
GGCAACTATGGATGAACGAAATAGACAGATCGCTGAGATAGGTGCCTCACTGATTAAGCATTGGTAACTG
TCAGACCAAGTTTACTCATATATACTTTAGATTGATTTAAAACTTCATTTTTAATTTAAAAGGATCTAGG
TGAAGATCCTTTTTGATAATCTCATGACCAAAATCCCTTAACGTGAGTTTTCGTTCCACTGAGCGTCAGA
CCCCGTAGAAAAGATCAAAGGATCTTCTTGAGATCCTTTTTTTCTGCGCGTAATCTGCTGCTTGCAAACA
AAAAAACCACCGCTACCAGCGGTGGTTTGTTTGCCGGATCAAGAGCTACCAACTCTTTTTCCGAAGGTAA
CTGGCTTCAGCAGAGCGCAGATACCAAATACTGTTCTTCTAGTGTAGCCGTAGTTAGGCCACCACTTCAA
GAACTCTGTAGCACCGCCTACATACCTCGCTCTGCTAATCCTGTTACCAGTGGCTGCTGCCAGTGGCGAT
AAGTCGTGTCTTACCGGGTTGGACTCAAGACGATAGTTACCGGATAAGGCGCAGCGGTCGGGCTGAACGG
GGGGTTCGTGCACACAGCCCAGCTTGGAGCGAACGACCTACACCGAACTGAGATACCTACAGCGTGAGCT
ATGAGAAAGCGCCACGCTTCCCGAAGGGAGAAAGGCGGACAGGTATCCGGTAAGCGGCAGGGTCGGAACA
GGAGAGCGCACGAGGGAGCTTCCAGGGGGAAACGCCTGGTATCTTTATAGTCCTGTCGGGTTTCGCCACC
TCTGACTTGAGCGTCGATTTTTGTGATGCTCGTCAGGGGGGCGGAGCCTATGGAAAAACGCCAGCAACGC
GGCCTTTTTACGGTTCCTGGCCTTTTGCTGGCCTTTTGCTCACATGTTCTTTCCTGCGTTATCCCCTGAT
TCTGTGGATAACCGTATTACCGCCTTTGAGTGAGCTGATACCGCTCGCCGCAGCCGAACGACCGAGCGCA
GCGAGTCAGTGAGCGAGGAAGCGGAAGAGCGCCCAATACGCAAACCGCCTCTCCCCGCGCGTTGGCCGAT
TCATTAATGCAGCTGGCACGACAGGTTTCCCGACTGGAAAGCGGGCAGTGAGCGCAACGCAATTAATGTG
AGTTAGCTCACTCATTAGGCACCCCAGGCTTTACACTTTATGCTTCCGGCTCGTATGTTGTGTGGAATTG
TGAGCGGATAACAATTTCACACAGGAAACAGCTATGACCATGATTACGCCAAGCGCGCAATTAACCCTCA
CTAAAGGGAACAAAAGCTGGAGCTGCAAGC
