>Addgene plasmid #144573 | TFORF3097 | depositor partial sequence | sequence record 285834 | Insert
ATCGATTGATCAACAAGTTTGTACAAAAAAGTTGGCATGGAGAGCTTGGGGCTGCACACGGTGACCCTTA
GTGATGGGACAACAGCCTACGTCCAGCAAGCTGTCAAAGGAGAGAAGCTTCTTGAAGGGCAGGTGATCCA
GCTCGAGGATGGGACCACCGCATACATTCACCAGGTGACGGTACAGAAAGAAGCTCTCTCCTTTGAGGAT
GGTCAGCCTGTGCAGCTGGAAGATGGCAGCATGGCTTACATACACCGCACACCCAGAGAAGGCTATGACC
CCAGCACCCTGGAAGCCGTCCAACTGGAAGATGGCTCCACTGCCTACATTCACCACCCTGTGGCTGTGCC
ATCGGAGAGCACCATCCTGGCCGTACAGACAGAGGTGGGCTTGGAGGACCTGGCAGCAGAGGATGATGAG
GGCTTCAGTGCAGACGCAGTGGTGGCCCTGGAGCAGTATGCCAGCAAGGTTCTTCATGACAGCCAGATTC
CCCGTAATGGAAAAGGGCAGCAAGTTGGAGACAGAGCATTCCGCTGTGGCTACAAGGGCTGTGGGCGTCT
CTACACCACCGCTCATCACTTAAAGGTGCATGAACGAGCTCATACAGGTGACCGTCCATACAGATGTGAC
TTCCCCAGCTGTGGAAAGGCCTTTGCCACAGGCTATGGACTGAAGAGCCACGTTCGTACCCACACTGGTG
AGAAACCATACAAGTGCCCAGAGGAGCTGTGCAGCAAGGCCTTCAAGACCTCAGGAGACCTGCAGAAGCA
TGTCCGTACCCACACTGGTGAACGCCCGTTCCAGTGCCCTTTTGAGGGCTGTGGCCGCTCCTTCACCACA
TCTAACATCCGCAAGGTACATGTGCGCACCCACACAGGCGAGAGGCCCTACACCTGCCCGGAGCCCCACT
GTGGCCGCGGCTTCACCAGCGCCACCAACTATAAGAATCACGTGCGCATCCACACAGGGGAGAAGCCATA
CGTTTGCACGGTGCCAGGCTGCGGGAAACGCTTCACCGAGTACTCGAGCTTGTATAAGCACCACGTGGTG
CACACACACTGCAAGCCCTACACCTGCAGCACCTGCGGCAAGACCTACCGGCAGACCTCCACCTTGGCCA
TGCACAAGCGCAGTGCCCATGGCGAGCTGGAGGCCACGGAGGAGAGTGAGCAGGCCCTCTATGAGCAGCA
GCAACTTGAGGCCGCCTCTGCAGCCGAGGAGAGTCCGCCACCCAAACGACCCCGGATAGCTTACCTTTCG
GAGGTGAAGGAAGAGAGAGATGACATCCCAGCCCAGGTGGCGATGGTGACTGAAGAAGATGGGGCCCCCC
AGGTGGCTCTGATCACTCAGGATGGTGCCCAGCAGGTCAGCCTGTCCCCGGAAGACCTGCAGGCCCTGGG
GAGTGCCATCAGTATGGTCACCCAGCACGGCAGCACCACCCTCACCATCCCCAGTCCTGATGCCGACCTG
GCCACATCTGGCACACATACAGTCACCATGGTCAGCGCCGATGGCACCCAGACGCAGCCCGTCACAATCA
TTACCTCTGGGGCTGTGGTGGCTGAGGACTCAAGTGTAGCATCTCTTCGTCATCAACAGGTGGCACTGTT
GGCCACAGCCAACGGAACGCACATTGCAGTGCAGCTGGAGGAACAGCAGACCTTAGAGGAGGCCATCAAT
GTGGCCACTGCGGCCATGCAGCAAGGGGCTGTGACCCTGGAGACAACAGTGTCGGAGAGTGGCTGCTGCC
CAACTTTCTTGTACAAAGTGGTTGATATCGGTAAGCCTATCCCTAACCCTCTCCTCGGTCTCGATTCTAC
GTAGTAATGAACTAGTCCGTAACTTGAAAGTATTTCGATTTCTTGGCTTTATATATCTTGTGGAAAGGAC
GAGGAATGATGAAACTACCTCACAGC
