>Addgene plasmid #144573 | TFORF3097 | depositor partial sequence | sequence record 285835 | Barcode
GGAATGATGAAACTACCTCACAGC
